>Addgene plasmid #80811 | pScarlessHD-sfGFP-DsRed | depositor full sequence | sequence record 152800 | pScarlessHD-sfGFP-DsRed sequence 6450 bps
CTTCCGCTTCCTCGCTCACTGACTCGCTGCGCTCGGTCGTTCGGCTGCGGCGAGCGGTATCAGCTCACTC
AAAGGCGGTAATACGGTTATCCACAGAATCAGGGGATAACGCAGGAAAGAACATGTGAGCAAAAGGCCAG
CAAAAGGCCAGGAACCGTAAAAAGGCCGCGTTGCTGGCGTTTTTCCATAGGCTCCGCCCCCCTGACGAGC
ATCACAAAAATCGACGCTCAAGTCAGAGGTGGCGAAACCCGACAGGACTATAAAGATACCAGGCGTTTCC
CCCTGGAAGCTCCCTCGTGCGCTCTCCTGTTCCGACCCTGCCGCTTACCGGATACCTGTCCGCCTTTCTC
CCTTCGGGAAGCGTGGCGCTTTCTCATAGCTCACGCTGTAGGTATCTCAGTTCGGTGTAGGTCGTTCGCT
CCAAGCTGGGCTGTGTGCACGAACCCCCCGTTCAGCCCGACCGCTGCGCCTTATCCGGTAACTATCGTCT
TGAGTCCAACCCGGTAAGACACGACTTATCGCCACTGGCAGCAGCCACTGGTAACAGGATTAGCAGAGCG
AGGTATGTAGGCGGTGCTACAGAGTTCTTGAAGTGGTGGCCTAACTACGGCTACACTAGAAGAACAGTAT
TTGGTATCTGCGCTCTGCTGAAGCCAGTTACCTTCGGAAAAAGAGTTGGTAGCTCTTGATCCGGCAAACA
AACCACCGCTGGTAGCGGTGGTTTTTTTGTTTGCAAGCAGCAGATTACGCGCAGAAAAAAAGGATCTCAA
GAAGATCCTTTGATCTTTTCTACGGGGTCTGACGCTCAGTGGAACGAAAACTCACGTTAAGGGATTTTGG
TCATGAGACAATAACCCTGATAAATGCTTCAATAATATTGAAAAAGGAAGAGTATGAGTATTCAACATTT
CCGTGTCGCCCTTATTCCCTTTTTTGCGGCATTTTGCCTTCCTGTTTTTGCTCACCCAGAAACGCTGGTG
AAAGTAAAAGATGCTGAAGATCAGTTGGGTGCACGAGTGGGTTACATCGAACTGGATCTCAACAGCGGTA
AGATCCTTGAGAGTTTTCGCCCCGAAGAACGTTTTCCAATGATGAGCACTTTTAAAGTTCTGCTATGTGG
CGCGGTATTATCCCGTATTGACGCCGGGCAAGAGCAACTCGGTCGCCGCATACACTATTCTCAGAATGAC
TTGGTTGAGTACTCACCAGTCACAGAAAAGCATCTTACGGATGGCATGACAGTAAGAGAATTATGCAGTG
CTGCCATAACCATGAGTGATAACACTGCGGCCAACTTACTTCTGACAACGATCGGAGGACCGAAGGAGCT
AACCGCTTTTTTGCACAACATGGGGGATCATGTAACTCGCCTTGATCGTTGGGAACCGGAGCTGAATGAA
GCCATACCAAACGACGAGCGTGACACCACGATGCCTGTAGCAATGGCAACAACGTTGCGCAAACTATTAA
CTGGCGAACTACTTACTCTAGCTTCCCGGCAACAATTAATAGACTGGATGGAGGCGGATAAAGTTGCAGG
ACCACTTCTGCGCTCGGCCCTTCCGGCTGGCTGGTTTATTGCTGATAAATCTGGAGCCGGTGAGCGTGGG
TCTCGCGGTATCATTGCAGCACTGGGGCCAGATGGTAAGCCCTCCCGTATCGTAGTTATCTACACGACGG
GGAGTCAGGCAACTATGGATGAACGAAATAGACAGATCGCTGAGATAGGTGCCTCACTGATTAAGCATTG
GTAACTGTCAGACCAAGTTTACTCATATATACTTTAGATTGATTTAAAACTTCATTTTTAATTTAAAAGG
ATCTAGGTGAAGATCCTTTTTGATAATCTCATGAGCGGATACATATTTGAATGTATTTAGAAAAATAAAC
AAATAGGGGTTCCGCGCACATTTCCCCGAAAAGTGCCACCTGATGCGGTGTGAAATACCGCACAGATGCG
TAAGGAGAAAATACCGCATCAGGAAATTGTAAGCGTTAATAATTCAGAAGAACTCGTCAAGAAGGCGATA
GAAGGCGATGCGCTGCGAATCGGGAGCGGCGATACCGTAAAGCACGAGGAAGCGGTCAGCCCATTCGCCG
CCAAGCTCTTCAGCAATATCACGGGTAGCCAACGCTATGTCCTGATAGCGGTCCGCCACACCCAGCCGGC
CACAGTCGATGAATCCAGAAAAGCGGCCATTTTCCACCATGATATTCGGCAAGCAGGCATCGCCATGGGT
CACGACGAGATCCTCGCCGTCGGGCATGCTCGCCTTGAGCCTGGCGAACAGTTCGGCTGGCGCGAGCCCC
TGATGCTCTTCGTCCAGATCATCCTGATCGACAAGACCGGCTTCCATCCGAGTACGTGCTCGCTCGATGC
GATGTTTCGCTTGGTGGTCGAATGGGCAGGTAGCCGGATCAAGCGTATGCAGCCGCCGCATTGCATCAGC
CATGATGGATACTTTCTCGGCAGGAGCAAGGTGAGATGACAGGAGATCCTGCCCCGGCACTTCGCCCAAT
AGCAGCCAGTCCCTTCCCGCTTCAGTGACAACGTCGAGCACAGCTGCGCAAGGAACGCCCGTCGTGGCCA
GCCACGATAGCCGCGCTGCCTCGTCTTGCAGTTCATTCAGGGCACCGGACAGGTCGGTCTTGACAAAAAG
AACCGGGCGCCCCTGCGCTGACAGCCGGAACACGGCGGCATCAGAGCAGCCGATTGTCTGTTGTGCCCAG
TCATAGCCGAATAGCCTCTCCACCCAAGCGGCCGGAGAACCTGCGTGCAATCCATCTTGTTCAATCATGC
GAAACGATCCTCATCCTGTCTCTTGATCAGAGCTTGATCCCCTGCGCCATCAGATCCTTGGCGGCAAGAA
AGCCATCCAGTTTACTTTGCAGGGCTTCCCAACCTTACCAGAGGGCGCCCCAGCTGGCAATTCCGGTTCG
CTTGCTGTCCATAAAACCGCCCAGTCTAGCTATCGCCATGTAAGCCCACTGCAAGCTACCTGCTTTCTCT
TTGCGCTTGCGTTTTCCCTTGTCCAGATAGCCCAGTAGCTGACATTCATCCGGGGTCAGCACCGTTTCTG
CGGACTGGCTTTCTACGTGAAAAGGATCTAGGTGAAGATCCTTTTTGATAATCTCATGCCTGACATTTAT
ATTCCCCAGAACATCAGGTTAATGGCGTTTTTGATGTCATTTTCGCGGTGGCTGAGATCAGCCACTTCTT
CCCCGATAACGGAGACCGGCACACTGGCCATATCGGTGGTCATCATGCGCCAGCTTTCATCCCCGATATG
CACCACCGGGTAAAGTTCACGGGAGACTTTATCTGACAGCAGACGTGCACTGGCCAGGGGGATCACCATC
CGTCGCCCCGGCGTGTCAATAATATCACTCTGTACATCCACAAACAGACGATAACGGCTCTCTCTTTTAT
AGGTGTAAACCTTAAACTGCCGTACGTATAGGCTGCGCAACTGTTGGGAAGGGCGATCGGTGCGGGCCTC
TTCGCTATTACGCCAGCTGGCGAAAGGGGGATGTGCTGCAAGGCGATTAAGTTGGGTAACGCCAGGGTTT
TCCCAGTCACGACGTTGTAAAACGACGGCCAGTGAATTGTAATACGACTCACTATAGGGCGAATTGAATT
TAGCGGCCGCGAATTCGCCCTTGGTGGATCTGGAGGTTCCGGCGGCTCAGGGGGTAGTATGGTGTCCAAG
GGCGAGGAGCTGTTCACCGGCGTGGTGCCCATCCTGGTGGAGCTGGATGGCGACGTGAACGGCCACAAGT
TCAGCGTGCGCGGCGAGGGCGAGGGCGACGCCACCAACGGCAAGCTGACCCTGAAGTTCATCTGCACCAC
CGGCAAGCTGCCCGTGCCCTGGCCCACCCTGGTGACCACCCTGACCTACGGCGTGCAGTGCTTCAGCCGC
TACCCCGATCACATGAAGCAGCACGATTTCTTCAAGAGCGCCATGCCCGAGGGCTACGTGCAGGAGCGCA
CCATCAGCTTCAAGGATGACGGCACCTACAAGACCCGCGCCGAGGTGAAGTTCGAGGGCGATACCCTGGT
GAACCGCATCGAGCTGAAGGGCATCGATTTCAAGGAGGATGGCAACATCCTGGGCCACAAGCTGGAGTAC
AACTTCAACAGCCACAACGTGTACATCACCGCCGATAAGCAGAAGAACGGCATCAAGGCCAACTTCAAGA
TCCGCCACAATGTGGAGGATGGCTCCGTGCAGCTGGCCGATCACTACCAGCAGAACACCCCCATCGGCGA
CGGCCCAGTGCTGCTGCCCGATAACCACTACCTGAGCACCCAGAGCGTGCTGTCCAAGGACCCCAACGAG
AAGCGCGATCACATGGTGCTGCTGGAGTTCGTGACCGCCGCCGGCATCACCCTGGGCATGGATGAGCTGT
ACAAGATTAACCCTAGAAAGATAATCATATTGTGACGTACGTTAAAGATAATCATGCGTAAAATTGACGC
ATGTGTTTTATCGGTCTGTATATCGAGGTTTATTTATTAATTTGAATAGATATTAAGTTTTATTATATTT
ACACTTACATACTAATAATAAATTCAACAAACAATTTATTTATGTTTATTTATTTATTAAAAAAAAACAA
AAACTCAAAATTTCTTCTATAAAGTAACAAAACTTTTAGGATCTAATTCAATTAGAGACTAATTCAATTA
GAGCTAATTCAATTAGGATCCAAGCTTATCGATTTCGAACCCTCGACCGCCGGAGTATAAATAGAGGCGC
TTCGTCTACGGAGCGACAATTCAATTCAAACAAGCAAAGTGAACACGTCGCTAAGCGAAAGCTAAGCAAA
TAAACAAGCGCAGCTGAACAAGCTAAACAATCGGCTCGAAGCCGGTCGCCACCATGGCCTCCTCCGAGGA
CGTCATCAAGGAGTTCATGCGCTTCAAGGTGCGCATGGAGGGCTCCGTGAACGGCCACGAGTTCGAGATC
GAGGGCGAGGGCGAGGGCCGCCCCTACGAGGGCACCCAGACCGCCAAGCTGAAGGTGACCAAGGGCGGCC
CCCTGCCCTTCGCCTGGGACATCCTGTCCCCCCAGTTCCAGTACGGCTCCAAGGTGTACGTGAAGCACCC
CGCCGACATCCCCGACTACAAGAAGCTGTCCTTCCCCGAGGGCTTCAAGTGGGAGCGCGTGATGAACTTC
GAGGACGGCGGCGTGGTGACCGTGACCCAGGACTCCTCCCTCCAGGACGGCTCCTTCATCTACAAGGTGA
AGTTCATCGGCGTGAACTTCCCCTCCGACGGCCCCGTAATGCAGAAGAAGACTATGGGCTGGGAGGCGTC
CACCGAGCGCCTGTACCCCCGCGACGGCGTGCTGAAGGGCGAGATCCACAAGGCCCTGAAGCTGAAGGAC
GGCGGCCACTACCTGGTGGAGTTCAAGTCCATCTACATGGCCAAGAAGCCCGTGCAGCTGCCCGGCTACT
ACTACGTGGACTCCAAGCTGGACATCACCTCCCACAACGAGGACTACACCATCGTGGAGCAGTACGAGCG
CGCCGAGGGCCGCCACCACCTGTTCCTGTAGCGGCCGCGACTCTAGATCATAATCAGCCATACCACATTT
GTAGAGGTTTTACTTGCTTTAAAAAACCTCCCACACCTCCCCCTGAACCTGAAACATAAAATGAATGCAA
TTGTTGTTGTTAACTTGTTTATTGCAGCTTATAATGGTTACAAATAAAGCAATAGCATCACAAATTTCAC
AAATAAAGCATTTTTTTCACTGCATTCTAGTTGTGGTTTGTCCAAACTCATCAATGTATCTTAGATATCT
ATAACAAGAAAATATATATATAATAAGTTATCACGTAAGTAGAACATGAAATAACAATATAATTATCGTA
TGAGTTAAATCTTAAAAGTCACGTAAAAGATAATCATGCGTCATTTTGACTCACGCGGTCGTTATAGTTC
AAAATCAGTGACACTTACCGCATTGACAAGCACGCCTCACGGGAGCTCCAAGCGGCGACTGAGATGTCCT
AAATGCACAGCGACGGATTCGCGCTATTTAGAAAGAGAGAGCAATATTTCAAGAATGCATGCGTCAATTT
TACGCAGACTATCTTTCTAGGGTTAAGGCCGGCGGGTCGGGAGGTTCTGGTGGTTCAGGAGGTTCCAAGG
GCGAATTCGTTTAAACCTGCAGGACTAGTCCCTTTAGTGAGGGTTAATTCTGAGCTTGGCGTAATCATGG
TCATAGCTGTTTCCTGTGTGAAATTGTTATCCGCTCACAATTCCACACAACATACGAGCCGGAAGCATAA
AGTGTAAAGCCTGGGGTGCCTAATGAGTGAGCTAACTCACATTAATTGCGTTGCGCTCACTGCCCGCTTT
CCAGTCGGGAAACCTGTCGTGCCAGCTGCATTAATGAATCGGCCAACGCGCGGGGAGAGGCGGTTTGCGT
ATTGGGCGCT
Features (pLannotate 1.2.2; 20 found; start..end, strand, type, name):
    182..770     -  rep_origin     ori: high-copy-number ColE1/pMB1/pBR322/pUC origin of replication
    841..893     +  promoter       AmpR promoter (fragment): bla
    894..1754    +  CDS            AmpR: β-lactamase; bla; confers resistance to ampicillin, carbenicillin, and related antibiotics
   1847..1906    -  promoter       AmpR promoter (fragment): bla
   1933..1983    +  misc_feature   bom (fragment): basis of mobility region from pBR322
   2004..2798    -  CDS            NeoR/KanR: aminoglycoside phosphotransferase from Tn5; aph(3')-II (or nptII); confers resistance to neomycin, kanamycin, and G418 (Geneticin®)
   2830..3099    -  CDS            tnpA (fragment): TN5P_ECOLX - Also known as tnp. Experimental evidence at protein level: Swiss-Prot protein existence level 1. Mediates transposition of transposon Tn5 by a 'cut and paste' mechanism. First, the monomeric transposase binds the 19 bp inverted DNA repeats flanking the transposon. Then, dimerization of the DNA- bound transposase creates a synaptic DNA complex. After nicking of the first DNA strand, excision of the transposon proceeds through a series of intermediates. The transposase then mediates the insertion of the transposon at a new site by strand transfer. The activity of the wild- type tran
   3147..3450    -  CDS            ccdB (fragment): CcdB, a bacterial toxin that poisons DNA gyrase; ccdB; Plasmids containing the ccdB gene cannot be propagated in standard E. coli strains.
   3460..3607    -  CDS            lacZα (fragment): LacZα fragment of β-galactosidase; lacZ fragment
   3610..3628    +  promoter       T7 promoter: promoter for bacteriophage T7 RNA polymerase
   3699..4415    +  CDS            oxGFP: oxGFP is a basic (constitutively fluorescent) green fluorescent protein published in 2015, derived from Aequorea victoria.
   4740..4862    +  promoter       hsp70 promoter (fragment): Drosophila melanogaster hsp70Bb promoter
   4884..5558    +  CDS            DsRed-Express: DsRed-Express is a basic (constitutively fluorescent) orange fluorescent protein published in 2002, derived from Discosoma sp.. It is reported to be a rapidly-maturing tetramer with low acid sensitivity.
   5576..5659    +  CDS            large T antigen (fragment): large T antigen from SV40 (simian virus 40)
   5682..5803    +  polyA_signal   SV40 poly(A) signal: SV40 polyadenylation signal
   6191..6209    -  promoter       T3 promoter: promoter for bacteriophage T3 RNA polymerase
   6254..6270    -  protein_bind   lac operator: The lac repressor binds to the lac operator to inhibit transcription in E. coli. This inhibition can be relieved by adding lactose or isopropyl-β-D-thiogalactopyranoside (IPTG). lac repressor encoded by lacI
   6278..6308    -  promoter       lac promoter: promoter for the E. coli lac operon
   6323..6344    -  protein_bind   CAP binding site: CAP binding activates transcription in the presence of cAMP. E. coli catabolite activator protein
   6357..6449    -  CDS            lacI (fragment): lac repressor; lacI; The lac repressor binds to the lac operator to inhibit transcription in E. coli. This inhibition can be relieved by adding lactose or isopropyl-β-D-thiogalactopyranoside (IPTG).
