[The description below was written by a language model from this plasmid's Addgene catalogue record and pLannotate feature annotations shown in this document.]
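Description:
pScarlessHD-sfGFP-DsRed is a 6,450 bp bacterial cloning plasmid built on the Invitrogen pCR4-TOPO backbone. It serves as a source of a tagging cassette for scarless insertion of superfolder GFP into a gene of interest. It is maintained at high copy in E. coli through a ColE1/pUC-type origin and carries both β-lactamase (ampicillin) and Tn5 aminoglycoside phosphotransferase (kanamycin) markers. Backbone remnants in the annotation include lac promoter/operator elements and fragments of lacZα and ccdB, the interrupted lacZα-ccdB selection gene typical of this TOPO vector. T7 and T3 promoters flank the insert and act as sequencing primer sites.

The roughly 2.5 kb synthetic insert, assembled by Gibson cloning, is described as linker-sfGFP-piggyBac-DsRed-linker. The feature table shows a GFP coding sequence (matched by the software to the close variant oxGFP, but recorded as sfGFP). Downstream lies a DsRed cassette with a minimal Drosophila hsp70 promoter fragment, a DsRed-Express-like open reading frame and an SV40 polyadenylation region. According to the record this marker is 3xP3-DsRed; the 3xP3 element, an eye-specific enhancer, and the piggyBac termini that flank the marker are not annotated individually.

In this design, sfGFP with its linkers becomes an in-frame fusion tag, and the DsRed marker gives a visible screen for integration events. PiggyBac transposase can later excise the marker precisely, leaving only the tag in the locus. The name and cassette layout suggest use as a template for homology-directed repair donors, with user-supplied homology arms. The hsp70 and 3xP3 elements point to Drosophila or other insects, though the record does not state a target organism or nuclease system.
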