Addgene plasmid #80811: pScarlessHD-sfGFP-DsRed
Purpose: Vector containing a cassette for scarless insertion of sfGFP and marked by the visible marker 3xP3-DsRed flanked by piggyBac termini.
Depositing lab: Kate O'Connor-Giles. Depositing organization: University of Wisconsin, Madison.
Backbone
  Vector backbone: pCR™4-TOPO
  Backbone manufacturer: Invitrogen
  Backbone size w/o insert (bp): 3956
  Total vector size (bp): 6450
  Vector type: Unspecified
Growth in bacteria
  Bacterial resistance: Ampicillin and Kanamycin, 100 & 50 μg/mL
  Growth temperature: 37°C
  Growth strain: DH5alpha
  Copy number: High Copy
Gene/Insert
  Gene/Insert name: sfGFP-piggyBac-DsRed (alt name: Linker-sfGFP-pBac-DsRed-Linker)
  Species: Synthetic
  Insert size (bp): 2494
  Tag / fusion protein: sfGFP
  Cloning method: Gibson Cloning
  Sequencing primers: 5′ T7; 3′ T3
Resource information
  A portion of this plasmid was derived from a plasmid made by: Some sequences were synthesized by DNA 2.0
Terms and licenses: Academic/Nonprofit Terms; Industry Terms: Not Available to Industry
How to cite: pScarlessHD-sfGFP-DsRed was a gift from Kate O'Connor-Giles (Addgene plasmid # 80811 ; http://n2t.net/addgene:80811 ; RRID:Addgene_80811)
