>Addgene plasmid #80811 | pScarlessHD-sfGFP-DsRed | addgene partial sequence | sequence record 167010 | T7 5'-TAATACGACTCACTATAGGG-3'
GGAGGTTCCGGCGGCTCAGGGGGTAGTATGGTGTCCAAGGGCGAGGAGCTGTTCACCGGCGTGGTGCCCA
TCCTGGTGGAGCTGGATGGCGACGTGAACGGCCACAAGTTCAGCGTGCGCGGCGAGGGCGAGGGCGACGC
CACCAACGGCAAGCTGACCCTGAAGTTCATCTGCACCACCGGCAAGCTGCCCGTGCCCTGGCCCACCCTG
GTGACCACCCTGACCTACGGCGTGCAGTGCTTCAGCCGCTACCCCGATCACATGAAGCAGCACGATTTCT
TCAAGAGCGCCATGCCCGAGGGCTACGTGCAGGAGCGCACCATCAGCTTCAAGGATGACGGCACCTACAA
GACCCGCGCCGAGGTGAAGTTCGAGGGCGATACCCTGGTGAACCGCATCGAGCTGAAGGGCATCGATTTC
AAGGAGGATGGCAACATCCTGGGCCACAAGCTGGAGTACAACTTCAACAGCCACAACGTGTACATCACCG
CCGATAAGCAGAAGAACGGCATCAAGGCCAACTTCAAGATCCGCCACAATGTGGAGGATGGCTCCGTGCA
GCTGGCCGATCACTACCAGCAGAACACCCCCATCGGCGACGGCCCAGTGCTGCTGCCCGATAACCACTAC
CTGAGCACCCAGAGCGTGCTGTCCAAGGACCCCAACGAGAAGCGCGATCACATGGTGCTGCTGGAGTTCG
TGACCGCCGCCGGCATCACCCTGGGCATGGATGAGCTGTACAAGATTAACCCTAGAAAGATAATCATATT
GTGACGTACGTTAAAGATAATCATGCGTAAAATTGACGCATGTGTTTTATCGGTCTGTATATCGAGGTTT
ATTTATTAATTTGAATAGATATTAAGTTTTATTATATTTACACTTACATACTAATAATAAAT
