>Addgene plasmid #80811 | pScarlessHD-sfGFP-DsRed | addgene partial sequence | sequence record 167016 | T3 5'-GCAATTAACCCTCACTAAAGG-3'
AACCTCCTGAACCACCAGAACCTCCCGACCCGCCGGCCTTAACCCTAGAAAGATAGTCTGCGTAAAATTG
ACGCATGCATTCTTGAAATATTGCTCTCTCTTTCTAAATAGCGCGAATCCGTCGCTGTGCATTTAGGACA
TCTCAGTCGCCGCTTGGAGCTCCCGTGAGGCGTGCTTGTCAATGCGGTAAGTGTCACTGATTTTGAACTA
TAACGACCGCGTGAGTCAAAATGACGCATGATTATCTTTTACGTGACTTTTAAGATTTAACTCATACGAT
AATTATATTGTTATTTCATGTTCTACTTACGTGATAACTTATTATATATATATTTTCTTGTTATAGATAT
CTAAGATACATTGATGAGTTTGGACAAACCACAACTAGAATGCAGTGAAAAAAATGCTTTATTTGTGAAA
TTTGTGATGCTATTGCTTTATTTGTAACCATTATAAGCTGCAATAAACAAGTTAACAACAACAATTGCAT
TCATTTTATGTTTCAGGTTCAGGGGGAGGTGTGGGAGGTTTTTTAAAGCAAGTAAAACCTCTACAAATGT
GGTATGGCTGATTATGATCTAGAGTCGCGGCCGCTACAGGAACAGGTGGTGGCGGCCCTCGGCGCGCTCG
TACTGCTCCACGATGGTGTAGTCCTCGTTGTGGGAGGTGATGTCCAGCTTGGAGTCCACGTAGTAGTAGC
CGGGCAGCTGCACGGGCTTCTTGGCCATGTAGATGGACTTGAACTCCACCAGGTAGTGGCCGCCGTCCTT
CAGCTTCAGGGCCTTGTGGATCTCGCCCTTCAGCACGCCGTCGCGGGGGTACAGGCGCTCGGTGGACGCC
TCCCAGCCCATAGTCTTCTTCTGCATTACGGG
