>Addgene plasmid #80811 | pScarlessHD-sfGFP-DsRed | addgene partial sequence | sequence record 167017 | DsRed1-N 5'-GTACTGGAACTGGGGGGACAG-3'
CCTTCAGCTTGGCGGTCTGGGTGCCCTCGTAGGGGCGGCCCTCGCCCTCGCCCTCGATCTCGAACTCGTG
GCCGTTCACGGAGCCCTCCATGCGCACCTTGAAGCGCATGAACTCCTTGATGACGTCCTCGGAGGAGGCC
ATGGTGGCGACCGGCTTCGAGCCGATTGTTTAGCTTGTTCAGCTGCGCTTGTTTATTTGCTTAGCTTTCG
CTTAGCGACGTGTTCACTTTGCTTGTTTGAATTGAATTGTCGCTCCGTAGACGAAGCGCCTCTATTTATA
CTCCGGCGGTCGAGGGTTCGAAATCGATAAGCTTGGATCCTAATTGAATTAGCTCTAATTGAATTAGTCT
CTAATTGAATTAGATCCTAAAAGTTTTGTTACTTTATAGAAGAAATTTTGAGTTTTTGTTTTTTTTTAAT
AAATAAATAAACATAAATAAATTGTTTGTTGAATTTATTATTAGTATGTAAGTGTAAATATAATAAAACT
TAATATCTATTCAAATTAATAAATAAACCTCGATATACAGACCGATAAAACACATGCGTCAATTTTACGC
ATGATTATCTTTAACGTACGTCACAATATGATTATCTTTCTAGGGTTAATCTTGTACAGCTCATCCATGC
CCAGGGTGATGCCGGCGGCGGTCACGAACTCCAGCAGCACCATGTGATCGCGCTTCTCGTTGGGGTCCTT
GGACAGCACGCTCTGGGTGCTCAGGTAGTGGTTATCGGGCAGCAGCACTGGGCCGTCGCCGATGGGGGTG
TTCTGCTGGTAGTGATCGGCCAGCTGCACGGAGCCATCCTCCACATTGTGGCGGATCTTGAAGTTGGCCT
TGATGCCGTTC
